>Addgene plasmid #126724 | pZ_P-ICL1-LacI-Gal4AD | addgene full sequence | sequence record 248143 | Addgene NGS Result
TTCTACGGGGTCTGACGCTCAGTGGAACGAAAACTCACGTTAAGGGATTTTGGTCATGAGATCAGATCTT
CATCTAACACTTTGTATAGCACATCGTACCAGTTTATCAAAATCCAACAAGTTTTCCTCTGGGTACTGAA
ATTCGATTAGTAATAAACGGGCGCACTTGGTGATCTCCTCATCCTGTTCACTAGCCTTCTTTTCGCTTAA
CTTCATCAACGAGATCAACTCGAGTCTGCGAGCAGAGAACTGTTTCCAAAGAGTTTCATCGCTGAAATTC
AGCTTCTTTCGAATAAAATGTGTCACTCCCACTTTATTACTCGTGGTGTTATTTGTTTTCCACGAACTAG
TTGAATCGCCATCTTTACTACCGTCCTGGGTGACATCCGGCGAATTCGGGACAAATGTGCTGTTCCGGTA
GCTTGTAGGAAGCGGCATCCGTAGGGCAATATACGACTATAGCTTCTAAAGCGTAGTACAATGAAATGTT
CGAAGGAACAACAAACGGATTTGTTTTTCGTAGGCTCAACCCGTTGAGGTGTAACTCTTTAGCGAAAGGG
TAAGATTGATTGTTCGAAGTAGGGCCTCAAAGGGAAAGAGAAAAAAAAAAATACACCAAGAGTTACGTAA
GCATATATTTTTTACGTAAAGCATGATTGAATTTCAGCAGTATTGTTTAACAAGGCTGATGTCGTGTGCC
AATCAAAACAAAAGAGATTCGCATAATGCCATAATTGGGGTGTGTGGGCGCCCCCTAAAACGTCTTTCTC
ATCATCATCTGCAACCCCCATCGAACCTCATTAAATCACATGACTTGTGCGATCCTCGGTCAACTCGTTC
CGTGCACCCATTCCACCCCGGGCTGACCAACGCAAGGTTCTCCGAGAGTCCGCTACCCCAGATTTATATC
AGCAACCAGTCACCTTTTTCCGGGCACGACTCTATATGCCCTGGAAAACCGGAGACGATGAGCCTGACTG
TAAAAGGTGACAGAACCCCCAACTCTGGTTAATCTCTTCAACAAATACTTTATTTTCTTTCAATTCAAAG
AACACAGTATCAAGTATATCAAGAATGGGTGTTAAGCCAGTTACTTTGTATGACGTTGCTGAATACGCTG
GAGTTTCCTACCAAACTGTCTCTAGAGTTGTTAATCAAGCTTCTCATGTCTCCGCTAAGACTAGAGAGAA
GGTTGAGGCTGCTATGGCTGAATTGAACTATATTCCAAATAGAGTTGCTCAGCAGTTGGCTGGAAAGCAA
TCTTTGTTGATTGGAGTCGCTACTTCTTCTTTGGCTTTGCATGCTCCATCTCAGATTGTTGCTGCTATTA
AGTCCAGAGCTGACCAGTTGGGAGCTTCTGTTGTTGTTTCTATGGTTGAGAGATCTGGAGTTGAGGCTTG
CAAGGCTGCTGTTCATAACTTGTTGGCTCAGAGAGTTTCTGGATTGATTATTAATTACCCATTGGACGAT
CAAGACGCTATTGCCGTTGAGGCCGCTTGTACCAACGTCCCAGCTTTGTTCTTGGACGTTTCCGATCAAA
CTCCAATTAATTCTATTATTTTTTCTCACGAGGATGGAACTAGATTGGGAGTTGAACACTTGGTTGCTTT
GGGACATCAACAGATTGCTTTGTTGGCTGGACCATTGTCTTCCGTTTCTGCTAGATTGAGATTGGCCGGA
TGGCACAAGTACTTGACCAGAAACCAGATTCAACCAATTGCTGAGAGAGAGGGAGATTGGTCTGCTATGT
CTGGATTCCAGCAGACTATGCAGATGTTGAACGAAGGAATTGTCCCAACCGCTATGTTGGTCGCTAATGA
CCAAATGGCTTTGGGAGCTATGAGAGCTATTACTGAATCTGGATTGAGAGTCGGAGCTGACATTTCTGTT
GTTGGATATGATGACACTGAGGATTCTTCTTGCTACATTCCACCATTGACTACTATTAAGCAAGACTTCA
GATTGTTGGGACAGACTTCTGTTGATAGATTGTTGCAGTTGTCCCAAGGACAAGCTGTTAAAGGAAACCA
ATTGTTGCCAGTTTCTTTGGTTAAGAGAAAGACTACTTTGGCTCCAAACACTCAGACTGCTTCCCCAAGA
GCTTTGGCTGACTCTTTGATGCAATTGGCTAGACAAGTCTCTAGATTGGAGTCTGGACAAGGTGGCGGCG
GCTCTGCCAATTTTAATCAAAGTGGGAATATTGCTGATAGCTCATTGTCCTTCACTTTCACTAACAGTAG
CAACGGTCCGAACCTCATAACAACTCAAACAAATTCTCAAGCGCTTTCACAACCAATTGCCTCCTCTAAC
GTTCATGATAACTTCATGAATAATGAAATCACGGCTAGTAAAATTGATGATGGTAATAATTCAAAACCAC
TGTCACCTGGTTGGACGGACCAAACTGCGTATAACGCGTTTGGAATCACTACAGGGATGTTTAATACCAC
TACAATGGATGATGTATATAACTATCTATTCGATGATGAAGATACCCCACCAAACCCAAAAAAAGAGTAA
CATCATCATCATCATCATTGAGTTTGTAGCCTTAGACATGACTGTTCCTCAGTTCAAGTTGGGCACTTAC
GAGAAGACCGGTCTTGCTAGATTCTAATCAAGAGGATGTCAGAATGCCATTTGCCTGAGAGATGCAGGCT
TCATTTTTGATACTTTTTTATTTGTAACCTATATAGTATAGGATTTTTTTTGTCATTTTGTTTCTTCTCG
TACGAGCTTGCTCCTGATCAGCCTATCTCGCAGCTGATGAATATCTTGTGGTAGGGGTTTGGGAAAATCA
TTCGAGTTTGATGTTTTTCTTGGTATTTCCCACTCCTCTTCAGAGTACAGAAGATTAAGTGAGACCTTCG
TTTGTGCGGATCCCCCACACACCATAGCTTCAAAATGTTTCTACTCCTTTTTTACTCTTCCAGATTTTCT
CGGACTCCGCGCATCGCCGTACCACTTCAAAACACCCAAGCACAGCATACTAAATTTCCCCTCTTTCTTC
CTCTAGGGTGTCGTTAATTACCCGTACTAAAGGTTTGGAAAAGAAAAAAGAGACCGCCTCGTTTCTTTTT
CTTCGTCGAAAAAGGCAATAAAAATTTTTATCACGTTTCTTTTTCTTGAAAATTTTTTTTTTTGATTTTT
TTCTCTTTCGATGACCTCCCATTGATATTTAAGTTAATAAACGGTCTTCAATTTCTCAAGTTTCAGTTTC
ATTTTTCTTGTTCTATTACAACTTTTTTTACTTCTTGCTCATTAGAAAGAAAGCATAGCAATCTAATCTA
AGGGCGGTGTTGACAATTAATCATCGGCATAGTATATCGGCATAGTATAATACGACAAGGTGAGGAACTA
AACCATGGCCAAGTTGACCAGTGCCGTTCCGGTGCTCACCGCGCGCGACGTCGCCGGAGCGGTCGAGTTC
TGGACCGACCGGCTCGGGTTCTCCCGGGACTTCGTGGAGGACGACTTCGCCGGTGTGGTCCGGGACGACG
TGACCCTGTTCATCAGCGCGGTCCAGGACCAGGTGGTGCCGGACAACACCCTGGCCTGGGTGTGGGTGCG
CGGCCTGGACGAGCTGTACGCCGAGTGGTCGGAGGTCGTGTCCACGAACTTCCGGGACGCCTCCGGGCCG
GCCATGACCGAGATCGGCGAGCAGCCGTGGGGGCGGGAGTTCGCCCTGCGCGACCCGGCCGGCAACTGCG
TGCACTTCGTGGCCGAGGAGCAGGACTGACACGTCCGACGCGGCCCGACGGGTCCGAGGCCTCGGAGATC
CGTCCCCCTTTTCCTTTGTCGATATCATGTAATTAGTTATGTCACGCTTACATTCACGCCCTCCCCCCAC
ATCCGCTCTAACCGAAAAGGAAGGAGTTAGACAACCTGAAGTCTAGGTCCCTATTTATTTTTTTATAGTT
ATGTTAGTATTAAGAACGTTATTTATATTTCAAATTTTTCTTTTTTTTCTGTACAGACGCGTGTACGCAT
GTAACATTATACTGAAAACCTTGCTTGAGAAGGTTTTGGGACGCTCGAAGGCTTTAATTTGCAAGCTGGA
GACCAACATGTGAGCAAAAGGCCAGCAAAAGGCCAGGAACCGTAAAAAGGCCGCGTTGCTGGCGTTTTTC
CATAGGCTCCGCCCCCCTGACGAGCATCACAAAAATCGACGCTCAAGTCAGAGGTGGCGAAACCCGACAG
GACTATAAAGATACCAGGCGTTTCCCCCTGGAAGCTCCCTCGTGCGCTCTCCTGTTCCGACCCTGCCGCT
TACCGGATACCTGTCCGCCTTTCTCCCTTCGGGAAGCGTGGCGCTTTCTCATAGCTCACGCTGTAGGTAT
CTCAGTTCGGTGTAGGTCGTTCGCTCCAAGCTGGGCTGTGTGCACGAACCCCCCGTTCAGCCCGACCGCT
GCGCCTTATCCGGTAACTATCGTCTTGAGTCCAACCCGGTAAGACACGACTTATCGCCACTGGCAGCAGC
CACTGGTAACAGGATTAGCAGAGCGAGGTATGTAGGCGGTGCTACAGAGTTCTTGAAGTGGTGGCCTAAC
TACGGCTACACTAGAAGAACAGTATTTGGTATCTGCGCTCTGCTGAAGCCAGTTACCTTCGGAAAAAGAG
TTGGTAGCTCTTGATCCGGCAAACAAACCACCGCTGGTAGCGGTGGTTTTTTTGTTTGCAAGCAGCAGAT
TACGCGCAGAAAAAAAGGATCTCAAGAAGATCCTTTGATCTT
Features (pLannotate 1.2.2; 11 found; start..end, strand, type, name):
     73..345     -  CDS            VHR2 (fragment): VHR2_YEAST - Experimental evidence at protein level: Swiss-Prot protein existence level 1. Transcription factor that regulates ERG9, but seems to have a more global function in transcription. From Saccharomyces cerevisiae (strain ATCC 204508 / S288c) (Baker's yeast).
   1084..2160    +  CDS            lacI: LACI_ECOLI - Experimental evidence at protein level: Swiss-Prot protein existence level 1. Repressor of the lactose operon. Binds allolactose as an inducer. From Escherichia coli (strain K12).
   2176..2520    +  CDS            GAL4 activation domain: activation domain of the GAL4 transcriptional activator; Saccharomyces cerevisiae GAL4 (truncated)
   2521..2538    +  CDS            capTEV™ (fragment): composite tag for in vivo biotinylation, TEV protease cleavage, and 6xHis tagging
   2549..2614    +  CDS            AOX1 (fragment): ALOX1_KOMPC - Experimental evidence at protein level: Swiss-Prot protein existence level 1. Major isoform of alcohol oxidase, which catalyzes the oxidation of methanol to formaldehyde and hydrogen peroxide, the first step in the methanol utilization pathway of methylotrophic yeasts. From Komagataella phaffii (strain ATCC 76273 / CBS 7435 / CECT 11047 / NRRL Y-11430 / Wegner 21-1) (Yeast) (Pichia pastoris).
   2618..2864    +  terminator     AOX1 terminator: Pichia pastoris AOX1; transcription terminator for AOX1
   2885..3292    +  promoter       TEF1 promoter: S. cerevisiae TEF1; promoter for EF-1α
   3299..3346    +  promoter       EM7 promoter: synthetic bacterial promoter&nbsp
   3365..3739    +  CDS            BleoR: antibiotic-binding protein; Sh ble from Streptoalloteichus hindustanus; confers resistance to bleomycin, phleomycin, and Zeocin™
   3805..4052    +  terminator     CYC1 terminator: S. cerevisiae CYC1; transcription terminator for CYC1
   4127..4715    -  rep_origin     ori: high-copy-number ColE1/pMB1/pBR322/pUC origin of replication
