[The description below was written by a language model from this plasmid's Addgene catalogue record and pLannotate feature annotations shown in this document.]
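Description:
pZ_P-ICL1-LacI-Gal4AD is a yeast expression plasmid built on the Invitrogen pPICZ B backbone, a vector designed for the methylotrophic yeast Pichia pastoris (Komagataella phaffii). It replicates in E. coli through a high-copy ColE1/pUC-type origin and carries no annotated yeast replication origin, consistent with the integrative nature of pPICZ vectors. A single Sh ble (BleoR) gene provides Zeocin selection in both hosts. It is preceded by the S. cerevisiae TEF1 promoter for expression in yeast and the synthetic EM7 promoter for expression in bacteria, and it is followed by the CYC1 terminator.

The payload is a roughly 1.4 kb hybrid coding sequence, assembled by Gibson cloning, that fuses the E. coli lac repressor LacI to the activation domain of the S. cerevisiae Gal4 transcriptional activator. This creates a synthetic transcription activator in which LacI supplies DNA binding to lac operator sequences and Gal4AD recruits the transcription machinery. The catalogue lists ICL1 as the promoter. It is not annotated as such in the feature table, but the region upstream of lacI presumably contains it, and the short VHR2-like fragment called there is probably an incidental homology match. A short annotation after the Gal4AD, matched to a fragment of a composite tag, likely corresponds to a 6xHis segment, and transcription ends at the AOX1 terminator retained from the backbone.

The associated publication concerns an ethanol-driven biosynthetic system for acetyl-CoA-derived products in a Crabtree-negative yeast. This suggests the plasmid supplies the activator component of a synthetic regulatory circuit acting on lac operator-containing target promoters, although the record itself does not describe those targets.
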