Addgene plasmid #126724: pZ_P-ICL1-LacI-Gal4AD
Purpose: LacI-Gal4AD on pPICZ B expression vector
Depositing lab: Menghao Cai. Depositing organization: East China University of Science and Technology. Publication: Engineered ethanol-driven biosynthetic system for improving production of acetyl-CoA derived drugs in Crabtree-negative yeast. Liu Y, Bai C, Liu Q, Xu Q, Qian Z, Peng Q, Yu J, Xu M, Zhou X, Zhang Y, Cai M. Metab Eng. 2019 Jul;54:275-284. doi: 10.1016/j.ymben.2019.05.001. Epub 2019 May 9. PubMed 31077813.
Backbone
  Vector backbone: pPICZ B
  Backbone manufacturer: Invitrogen
  Backbone size w/o insert (bp): 3328
  Vector type: Yeast Expression
  Selectable markers: Zeocin
Growth in bacteria
  Bacterial resistance: Bleocin (Zeocin), 50 μg/mL
  Growth temperature: 37°C
  Growth strain: DH5alpha
  Copy number: Unknown
Gene/Insert
  Gene/Insert name: hybrid lacI-Gal4 activation domain coding sequence (alt name: lacI-gal4AD)
  Species: S. cerevisiae (budding yeast); Escherichia coli
  Insert size (bp): 1446
  Promoter: ICL1
  Cloning method: Gibson Cloning
Terms and licenses: Academic/Nonprofit Terms; Industry Terms: Not Available to Industry
How to cite: pZ_P-ICL1-LacI-Gal4AD was a gift from Menghao Cai (Addgene plasmid # 126724 ; http://n2t.net/addgene:126724 ; RRID:Addgene_126724)
